Addgene plasmid #185525: pWPI-N1ICD
Purpose: Constitutive overexpression of human NOTCH1 intracellular domain
Depositing lab: Sean Palecek & Eric Shusta. Depositing organization: University of Wisconsin, Madison. Publication: Notch3 directs differentiation of brain mural cells from human pluripotent stem cell-derived neural crest. Gastfriend BD, Snyder ME, Holt HE, Daneman R, Palecek SP, Shusta EV. Sci Adv. 2024 Feb 2;10(5):eadi1737. doi: 10.1126/sciadv.adi1737. Epub 2024 Feb 2. PubMed 38306433.
Backbone
  Vector backbone: pWPI
  Backbone manufacturer: Didier Trono
  Backbone size w/o insert (bp): 11103
  Total vector size (bp): 13529
  Vector type: Lentiviral
Growth in bacteria
  Bacterial resistance: Ampicillin, 100 μg/mL
  Growth temperature: 37°C
  Growth strain: NEB Stable
  Copy number: High Copy
Gene/Insert
  Gene/Insert name: NOTCH1 intracellular domain (alt name: N1ICD)
  Species: H. sapiens (human)
  Insert size (bp): 2426
  Entrez Gene: NOTCH1 (a.k.a. AOS5, AOVD1, TAN1, hN1)
  Promoter: EF-1a
  Cloning method: Restriction Enzyme; 5′ cloning site PacI (not destroyed); 3′ cloning site PacI (not destroyed)
  Sequencing primers: 5′ TCAAGCCTCAGACAGTGGTTC; 3′ CCTCACATTGCCAAAAGACG
Terms and licenses: Academic/Nonprofit Terms; Industry Terms: Not Available to Industry
How to cite: pWPI-N1ICD was a gift from Sean Palecek & Eric Shusta (Addgene plasmid # 185525 ; http://n2t.net/addgene:185525 ; RRID:Addgene_185525)
