[The description below was written by a language model from this plasmid's Addgene catalogue record and pLannotate feature annotations shown in this document.]
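Description:
pWPI-N1ICD is an HIV-1-derived lentiviral transfer plasmid built on the pWPI backbone for constitutive overexpression of the human NOTCH1 intracellular domain (N1ICD). It is propagated in E. coli through a high-copy ColE1/pUC-type origin with ampicillin selection (AmpR under its own bla promoter). The total size is about 13.5 kb, of which the insert accounts for roughly 2.4 kb, cloned into a PacI site that is retained on both sides.

The viral portion is flanked by annotated HIV-1 LTR sequences and carries the Ψ packaging signal with an adjoining gag fragment, the Rev response element for Rev-dependent nuclear export of the genomic RNA, a cPPT/CTS element, and a WPRE to enhance transcript stability and expression. A loxP site lies just upstream of the 3′ LTR. Because 3′ LTR sequences are copied to both ends of the provirus during reverse transcription, such a site would in principle permit Cre-mediated excision, although the record does not describe this use.

Within the viral portion, the EF-1α promoter drives a bicistronic transcript. The NOTCH1 fragment encoding the intracellular domain comes first, followed by an EMCV IRES and EGFP, so transduced cells expressing N1ICD can be identified or sorted by green fluorescence. N1ICD is the released, signalling-active portion of the receptor, which complexes with RBPJ to activate target genes, so its expression gives ligand-independent Notch1 signalling.

Outside the LTRs, the backbone retains remnants of an SV40 promoter–gpt cassette with SV40 intron and poly(A) sequences, plus assorted pBR322-derived fragments. No mammalian drug-selection marker is annotated within the provirus. The associated publication concerns Notch-directed differentiation of brain mural cells from human pluripotent stem cell-derived neural crest.
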