Features (pLannotate 1.2.2; 35 found; start..end, strand, type, name):
    377..634     +  LTR            5' LTR (truncated): truncated 5' long terminal repeat (LTR) from HIV-1
    681..806     +  misc_feature   HIV-1 Ψ: packaging signal of human immunodeficiency virus type 1
    790..1153    +  CDS            HIV-1 gag (fragment): gag protein from human immunodeficiency virus 1; gag
   1299..1532    +  misc_feature   RRE: The Rev response element (RRE) of HIV-1 allows for Rev-dependent mRNA export from the nucleus to the cytoplasm.
   1909..2009    +  CDS            Rev (fragment): human immunodeficiency virus 1 (HIV-1) Rev protein; rev; enhances nuclear export of unspliced and incompletely spliced viral mRNAs
   2071..2137    +  CDS            small t antigen (fragment): SV40 (simian virus 40) small t antigen
   2144..3322    +  promoter       EF-1α promoter: strong constitutive promoter for human elongation factor EF-1α
   3359..5764    +  CDS            NOTCH1 (fragment): NOTC1_HUMAN - Also known as TAN1. Experimental evidence at protein level: Swiss-Prot protein existence level 1. Functions as a receptor for membrane-bound ligands Jagged-1 (JAG1), Jagged-2 (JAG2) and Delta-1 (DLL1) to regulate cell-fate determination. Upon ligand activation through the released notch intracellular domain (NICD) it forms a transcriptional activator complex with RBPJ/RBPSUH and activates genes of the enhancer of split locus. Affects the implementation of differentiation, proliferation and apoptotic programs. Involved in angiogenesis; negatively regulates endothelial cell prolife
   5796..5913    +  misc_feature   cPPT/CTS: central polypurine tract and central termination sequence of HIV-1
   5980..6531    +  misc_feature   IRES: internal ribosome entry site (IRES) of the encephalomyocarditis virus (EMCV)
   6534..7250    +  CDS            EGFP: EGFP is a basic (constitutively fluorescent) green fluorescent protein published in 1996, derived from Aequorea victoria. It is reported to be a rapidly-maturing weak dimer with moderate acid sensitivity.
   7251..7268    +  misc_feature   MCS (fragment): multiple cloning site
   7307..7349    +  misc_feature   MCS (fragment): pBluescript multiple cloning site
   7359..7947    +  misc_feature   WPRE: woodchuck hepatitis virus posttranscriptional regulatory element
   7966..8070    +  CDS            nef (fragment): NEF_HV1LA - Experimental evidence at protein level: Swiss-Prot protein existence level 1. Extracellular Nef protein targets CD4(+) T-lymphocytes for apoptosis by interacting with CXCR4 surface receptors. From Human immunodeficiency virus type 1 group M subtype B (isolate Lai) (HIV-1).
   8091..8124    +  protein_bind   loxP: Cre-mediated recombination occurs in the 8-bp core sequence (GCATACAT). Cre recombinase
   8144..8324    +  LTR            5' LTR (truncated): truncated 5' long terminal repeat (LTR) from HIV-1
   8349..8367    -  promoter       SP6 promoter: promoter for bacteriophage SP6 RNA polymerase
   8595..8874    +  CDS            TcR (fragment): tetracycline efflux protein; tet; confers resistance to tetracycline
   8875..8923    -  misc_feature   bom (fragment): basis of mobility region from pBR322
   9025..9060    -  CDS            rop (fragment): Rop protein, which maintains plasmids at low copy number; rop
   9155..9259    +  promoter       AmpR promoter: bla
   9260..10120   +  CDS            AmpR: β-lactamase; bla; confers resistance to ampicillin, carbenicillin, and related antibiotics
  10291..10879   +  rep_origin     ori: high-copy-number ColE1/pMB1/pBR322/pUC origin of replication
  11062..11118   +  CDS            lacI (fragment): lac repressor; lacI; The lac repressor binds to the lac operator to inhibit transcription in E. coli. This inhibition can be relieved by adding lactose or isopropyl-β-D-thiogalactopyranoside (IPTG).
  11125..11454   +  promoter       SV40 promoter: SV40 enhancer and early promoter
  11654..11773   +  CDS            gpt (fragment): XGPT_ECOLI - Also known as gpp, gxu. Experimental evidence at protein level: Swiss-Prot protein existence level 1. Purine salvage pathway enzyme that catalyzes the transfer of the ribosyl-5-phosphate group from 5-phospho-alpha-D-ribose 1- diphosphate (PRPP) to the N9 position of the 6-oxopurines guanine and xanthine to form the corresponding ribonucleotides GMP (guanosine 5'- monophosphate) and XMP (xanthosine 5'-monophosphate), with the release of PPi. To a lesser extent, also acts on hypoxanthine (PubMed:9100006, PubMed:3886014). Does not ribophosphorylate adenine (PubMed:3886014). From Esch
  11773..12108   +  CDS            gpt (fragment): XGPT_ECOLI - Also known as gpp, gxu. Experimental evidence at protein level: Swiss-Prot protein existence level 1. Purine salvage pathway enzyme that catalyzes the transfer of the ribosyl-5-phosphate group from 5-phospho-alpha-D-ribose 1- diphosphate (PRPP) to the N9 position of the 6-oxopurines guanine and xanthine to form the corresponding ribonucleotides GMP (guanosine 5'- monophosphate) and XMP (xanthosine 5'-monophosphate), with the release of PPi. To a lesser extent, also acts on hypoxanthine (PubMed:9100006, PubMed:3886014). Does not ribophosphorylate adenine (PubMed:3886014). From Esch
  12203..12508   +  CDS            frsA (fragment): FRSA_ECOLI - Also known as yafA. Experimental evidence at protein level: Swiss-Prot protein existence level 1. Catalyzes the hydrolysis of esters (PubMed:15808744). Displays esterase activity toward pNP-butyrate (PubMed:15808744). May stimulate mixed-acid fermentation by acting as a fermentation/respiration switch that down-regulates respiration and up- regulates fermentation rates (PubMed:15169777). From Escherichia coli (strain K12).
  12512..12586   +  CDS            small t antigen (fragment): SV40 (simian virus 40) small t antigen
  12588..12653   +  intron         small t intron: SV40 (simian virus 40) small t antigen intron
  12783..12803   +  CDS            SV40 NLS: nuclear localization signal of SV40 (simian virus 40) large T antigen
  13122..13205   +  CDS            large T antigen (fragment): large T antigen from SV40 (simian virus 40)
  13228..13362   +  polyA_signal   SV40 poly(A) signal: SV40 polyadenylation signal
  13529..329     +  CDS            nef (fragment) (across the origin): NEF_HV1BR - Experimental evidence at protein level: Swiss-Prot protein existence level 1. Extracellular Nef protein targets CD4(+) T-lymphocytes for apoptosis by interacting with CXCR4 surface receptors (PubMed:14990729). From Human immunodeficiency virus type 1 group M subtype B (isolate BRU/LAI) (HIV-1).
>Addgene plasmid #185525 | pWPI-N1ICD | addgene full sequence | sequence record 363980 | Addgene NGS Result
TGGAAGGGCTAATTCACTCCCAAAGAAGACAAGATATCCTTGATCTGTGGATCTACCACACACAAGGCTA
CTTCCCTGATTAGCAGAACTACACACCAGGGCCAGGGGTCAGATATCCACTGACCTTTGGATGGTGCTAC
AAGCTAGTACCAGTTGAGCCAGATAAGGTAGAAGAGGCCAATAAAGGAGAGAACACCAGCTTGTTACACC
CTGTGAGCCTGCATGGGATGGATGACCCGGAGAGAGAAGTGTTAGAGTGGAGGTTTGACAGCCGCCTAGC
ATTTCATCACGTGGCCCGAGAGCTGCATCCGGAGTACTTCAAGAACTGCTGATATCGAGCTTGCTACAAG
GGACTTTCCGCTGGGGACTTTCCAGGGAGGCGTGGCCTGGGCGGGACTGGGGAGTGGCGAGCCCTCAGAT
CCTGCATATAAGCAGCTGCTTTTTGCCTGTACTGGGTCTCTCTGGTTAGACCAGATCTGAGCCTGGGAGC
TCTCTGGCTAACTAGGGAACCCACTGCTTAAGCCTCAATAAAGCTTGCCTTGAGTGCTTCAAGTAGTGTG
TGCCCGTCTGTTGTGTGACTCTGGTAACTAGAGATCCCTCAGACCCTTTTAGTCAGTGTGGAAAATCTCT
AGCAGTGGCGCCCGAACAGGGACTTGAAAGCGAAAGGGAAACCAGAGGAGCTCTCTCGACGCAGGACTCG
GCTTGCTGAAGCGCGCACGGCAAGAGGCGAGGGGCGGCGACTGGTGAGTACGCCAAAAATTTTGACTAGC
GGAGGCTAGAAGGAGAGAGATGGGTGCGAGAGCGTCAGTATTAAGCGGGGGAGAATTAGATCGCGATGGG
AAAAAATTCGGTTAAGGCCAGGGGGAAAGAAAAAATATAAATTAAAACATATAGTATGGGCAAGCAGGGA
GCTAGAACGATTCGCAGTTAATCCTGGCCTGTTAGAAACATCAGAAGGCTGTAGACAAATACTGGGACAG
CTACAACCATCCCTTCAGACAGGATCAGAAGAACTTAGATCATTATATAATACAGTAGCAACCCTCTATT
GTGTGCATCAAAGGATAGAGATAAAAGACACCAAGGAAGCTTTAGACAAGATAGAGGAAGAGCAAAACAA
AAGTAAGACCACCGCACAGCAAGCGGCCGCTGATCTTCAGACCTGGAGGAGGAGATATGAGGGACAATTG
GAGAAGTGAATTATATAAATATAAAGTAGTAAAAATTGAACCATTAGGAGTAGCACCCACCAAGGCAAAG
AGAAGAGTGGTGCAGAGAGAAAAAAGAGCAGTGGGAATAGGAGCTTTGTTCCTTGGGTTCTTGGGAGCAG
CAGGAAGCACTATGGGCGCAGCGTCAATGACGCTGACGGTACAGGCCAGACAATTATTGTCTGGTATAGT
GCAGCAGCAGAACAATTTGCTGAGGGCTATTGAGGCGCAACAGCATCTGTTGCAACTCACAGTCTGGGGC
ATCAAGCAGCTCCAGGCAAGAATCCTGGCTGTGGAAAGATACCTAAAGGATCAACAGCTCCTGGGGATTT
GGGGTTGCTCTGGAAAACTCATTTGCACCACTGCTGTGCCTTGGAATGCTAGTTGGAGTAATAAATCTCT
GGAACAGATTTGGAATCACACGACCTGGATGGAGTGGGACAGAGAAATTAACAATTACACAAGCTTAATA
CACTCCTTAATTGAAGAATCGCAAAACCAGCAAGAAAAGAATGAACAAGAATTATTGGAATTAGATAAAT
GGGCAAGTTTGTGGAATTGGTTTAACATAACAAATTGGCTGTGGTATATAAAATTATTCATAATGATAGT
AGGAGGCTTGGTAGGTTTAAGAATAGTTTTTGCTGTACTTTCTATAGTGAATAGAGTTAGGCAGGGATAT
TCACCATTATCGTTTCAGACCCACCTCCCAACCCCGAGGGGACCCGACAGGCCCGAAGGAATAGAAGAAG
AAGGTGGAGAGAGAGACAGAGACAGATCCATTCGATTAGTGAACGGATCTCGACGGTATCGATCACGAGA
CTAGCCTCGACCATCGATGTCGACGATAAGCTTTGCAAAGATGGATAAAGTTTTAAACAGAGAGGAATCT
TTGCAGCTAATGGACCTTCTAGGTCTTGAAAGGAGTGGGAATTGGCTCCGGTGCCCGTCAGTGGGCAGAG
CGCACATCGCCCACAGTCCCCGAGAAGTTGGGGGGAGGGGTCGGCAATTGAACCGGTGCCTAGAGAAGGT
GGCGCGGGGTAAACTGGGAAAGTGATGTCGTGTACTGGCTCCGCCTTTTTCCCGAGGGTGGGGGAGAACC
GTATATAAGTGCAGTAGTCGCCGTGAACGTTCTTTTTCGCAACGGGTTTGCCGCCAGAACACAGGTAAGT
GCCGTGTGTGGTTCCCGCGGGCCTGGCCTCTTTACGGGTTATGGCCCTTGCGTGCCTTGAATTACTTCCA
CCTGGCTGCAGTACGTGATTCTTGATCCCGAGCTTCGGGTTGGAAGTGGGTGGGAGAGTTCGAGGCCTTG
CGCTTAAGGAGCCCCTTCGCCTCGTGCTTGAGTTGAGGCCTGGCCTGGGCGCTGGGGCCGCCGCGTGCGA
ATCTGGTGGCACCTTCGCGCCTGTCTCGCTGCTTTCGATAAGTCTCTAGCCATTTAAAATTTTTGATGAC
CTGCTGCGACGCTTTTTTTCTGGCAAGATAGTCTTGTAAATGCGGGCCAAGATCTGCACACTGGTATTTC
GGTTTTTGGGGCCGCGGGCGGCGACGGGGCCCGTGCGTCCCAGCGCACATGTTCGGCGAGGCGGGGCCTG
CGAGCGCGGCCACCGAGAATCGGACGGGGGTAGTCTCAAGCTGGCCGGCCTGCTCTGGTGCCTGGCCTCG
CGCCGCCGTGTATCGCCCCGCCCTGGGCGGCAAGGCTGGCCCGGTCGGCACCAGTTGCGTGAGCGGAAAG
ATGGCCGCTTCCCGGCCCTGCTGCAGGGAGCTCAAAATGGAGGACGCGGCGCTCGGGAGAGCGGGCGGGT
GAGTCACCCACACAAAGGAAAAGGGCCTTTCCGTCCTCAGCCGTCGCTTCATGTGACTCCACGGAGTACC
GGGCGCCGTCCAGGCACCTCGATTAGTTCTCGAGCTTTTGGAGTACGTCGTCTTTAGGTTGGGGGGAGGG
GTTTTATGCGATGGAGTTTCCCCACACTGAGTGGGTGGAGACTGAAGTTAGGCCAGCTTGGCACTTGATG
TAATTCTCCTTGGAATTTGCCCTTTTTGAGTTTGGATCTTGGTTCATTCTCAAGCCTCAGACAGTGGTTC
AAAGTTTTTTTCTTCCATTTCAGGTGTCGTGAGGAATTTCGACATTTAAATTTAATTAAGCCACCATGGT
GCTGCTGTCCCGCAAGCGCCGGCGGCAGCATGGCCAGCTCTGGTTCCCTGAGGGCTTCAAAGTGTCTGAG
GCCAGCAAGAAGAAGCGGCGGGAGCCCCTCGGCGAGGACTCCGTGGGCCTCAAGCCCCTGAAGAACGCTT
CAGACGGTGCCCTCATGGACGACAACCAGAATGAGTGGGGGGACGAGGACCTGGAGACCAAGAAGTTCCG
GTTCGAGGAGCCCGTGGTTCTGCCTGACCTGGACGACCAGACAGACCACCGGCAGTGGACTCAGCAGCAC
CTGGATGCCGCTGACCTGCGCATGTCTGCCATGGCCCCCACACCGCCCCAGGGTGAGGTTGACGCCGACT
GCATGGACGTCAATGTCCGCGGGCCTGATGGCTTCACCCCGCTCATGATCGCCTCCTGCAGCGGGGGCGG
CCTGGAGACGGGCAACAGCGAGGAAGAGGAGGACGCGCCGGCCGTCATCTCCGACTTCATCTACCAGGGC
GCCAGCCTGCACAACCAGACAGACCGCACGGGCGAGACCGCCTTGCACCTGGCCGCCCGCTACTCACGCT
CTGATGCCGCCAAGCGCCTGCTGGAGGCCAGCGCAGATGCCAACATCCAGGACAACATGGGCCGCACCCC
GCTGCATGCGGCTGTGTCTGCCGACGCACAAGGTGTCTTCCAGATCCTGATCCGGAACCGAGCCACAGAC
CTGGATGCCCGCATGCATGATGGCACGACGCCACTGATCCTGGCTGCCCGCCTGGCCGTGGAGGGCATGC
TGGAGGACCTCATCAACTCACACGCCGACGTCAACGCCGTAGATGACCTGGGCAAGTCCGCCCTGCACTG
GGCCGCCGCCGTGAACAATGTGGATGCCGCAGTTGTGCTCCTGAAGAACGGGGCTAACAAAGATATGCAG
AACAACAGGGAGGAGACACCCCTGTTTCTGGCCGCCCGGGAGGGCAGCTACGAGACCGCCAAGGTGCTGC
TGGACCACTTTGCCAACCGGGACATCACGGATCATATGGACCGCCTGCCGCGCGACATCGCACAGGAGCG
CATGCATCACGACATCGTGAGGCTGCTGGACGAGTACAACCTGGTGCGCAGCCCGCAGCTGCACGGAGCC
CCGCTGGGGGGCACGCCCACCCTGTCGCCCCCGCTCTGCTCGCCCAACGGCTACCTGGGCAGCCTCAAGC
CCGGCGTGCAGGGCAAGAAGGTCCGCAAGCCCAGCAGCAAAGGCCTGGCCTGTGGAAGCAAGGAGGCCAA
GGACCTCAAGGCACGGAGGAAGAAGTCCCAGGATGGCAAGGGCTGCCTGCTGGACAGCTCCGGCATGCTC
TCGCCCGTGGACTCCCTGGAGTCACCCCATGGCTACCTGTCAGACGTGGCCTCGCCGCCACTGCTGCCCT
CCCCGTTCCAGCAGTCTCCGTCCGTGCCCCTCAACCACCTGCCTGGGATGCCCGACACCCACCTGGGCAT
CGGGCACCTGAACGTGGCGGCCAAGCCCGAGATGGCGGCGCTGGGTGGGGGCGGCCGGCTGGCCTTTGAG
ACTGGCCCACCTCGTCTCTCCCACCTGCCTGTGGCCTCTGGCACCAGCACCGTCCTGGGCTCCAGCAGCG
GAGGGGCCCTGAATTTCACTGTGGGCGGGTCCACCAGTTTGAATGGTCAATGCGAGTGGCTGTCCCGGCT
GCAGAGCGGCATGGTGCCGAACCAATACAACCCTCTGCGGGGGAGTGTGGCACCAGGCCCCCTGAGCACA
CAGGCCCCCTCCCTGCAGCATGGCATGGTAGGCCCGCTGCACAGTAGCCTTGCTGCCAGCGCCCTGTCCC
AGATGATGAGCTACCAGGGCCTGCCCAGCACCCGGCTGGCCACCCAGCCTCACCTGGTGCAGACCCAGCA
GGTGCAGCCACAAAACTTACAGATGCAGCAGCAGAACCTGCAGCCAGCAAACATCCAGCAGCAGCAAAGC
CTGCAGCCGCCACCACCACCACCACAGCCGCACCTTGGCGTGAGCTCAGCAGCCAGCGGCCACCTGGGCC
GGAGCTTCCTGAGTGGAGAGCCGAGCCAGGCAGACGTGCAGCCACTGGGCCCCAGCAGCCTGGCGGTGCA
CACTATTCTGCCCCAGGAGAGCCCCGCCCTGCCCACGTCGCTGCCATCCTCGCTGGTCCCACCCGTGACC
GCAGCCCAGTTCCTGACGCCCCCCTCGCAGCACAGCTACTCCTCGCCTGTGGACAACACCCCCAGCCACC
AGCTACAGGTGCCTGAGCACCCCTTCCTCACCCCGTCCCCTGAGTCCCCTGACCAGTGGTCCAGCTCGTC
CCCGCATTCCAACGTCTCCGACTGGTCCGAGGGCGTCTCCAGCCCTCCCACCAGCATGCAGTCCCAGATC
GCCCGCATTCCGGAGGCCTTCAAGTAATTAATTAATCTCGACGGTATCGGTTAACTTTTAAAAGAAAAGG
GGGGATTGGGGGGTACAGTGCAGGGGAAAGAATAGTAGACATAATAGCAACAGACATACAAACTAAAGAA
TTACAAAAACAAATTACAAAAATTCAAAATTTTATCGATCACGAGACTAGCCTCGAGGTTTAAACTACGG
GCTGCAGGAATTCCGNCCCCCCCCCCCTAACGTTACTGGCCGAAGCCGCTTGGAATAAGGCCGGTGTGCG
TTTGTCTATATGTTATTTTCCACCATATTGCCGTCTTTTGGCAATGTGAGGGCCCGGAAACCTGGCCCTG
TCTTCTTGACGAGCATTCCTAGGGGTCTTTCCCCTCTCGCCAAAGGAATGCAAGGTCTGTTGAATGTCGT
GAAGGAAGCAGTTCCTCTGGAAGCTTCTTGAAGACAAACAACGTCTGTAGCGACCCTTTGCAGGCAGCGG
AACCCCCCACCTGGCGACAGGTGCCTCTGCGGCCAAAAGCCACGTGTATAAGATACACCTGCAAAGGCGG
CACAACCCCAGTGCCACGTTGTGAGTTGGATAGTTGTGGAAAGAGTCAAATGGCTCTCCTCAAGCGTATT
CAACAAGGGGCTGAAGGATGCCCAGAAGGTACCCCATTGTATGGGATCTGATCTGGGGCCTCGGTGCACA
TGCTTTACATGTGTTTAGTCGAGGTTAAAAAACGTCTAGGCCCCCCGAACCACGGGGACGTGGTTTTCCT
TTGAAAAACACGATGATAATACCATGGTGAGCAAGGGCGAGGAGCTGTTCACCGGGGTGGTGCCCATCCT
GGTCGAGCTGGACGGCGACGTAAACGGCCACAAGTTCAGCGTGTCCGGCGAGGGCGAGGGCGATGCCACC
TACGGCAAGCTGACCCTGAAGTTCATCTGCACCACCGGCAAGCTGCCCGTGCCCTGGCCCACCCTCGTGA
CCACCCTGACCTACGGCGTGCAGTGCTTCAGCCGCTACCCCGACCACATGAAGCAGCACGACTTCTTCAA
GTCCGCCATGCCCGAAGGCTACGTCCAGGAGCGCACCATCTTCTTCAAGGACGACGGCAACTACAAGACC
CGCGCCGAGGTGAAGTTCGAGGGCGACACCCTGGTGAACCGCATCGAGCTGAAGGGCATCGACTTCAAGG
AGGACGGCAACATCCTGGGGCACAAGCTGGAGTACAACTACAACAGCCACAACGTCTATATCATGGCCGA
CAAGCAGAAGAACGGCATCAAGGTGAACTTCAAGATCCGCCACAACATCGAGGACGGCAGCGTGCAGCTC
GCCGACCACTACCAGCAGAACACCCCCATCGGCGACGGCCCCGTGCTGCTGCCCGACAACCACTACCTGA
GCACCCAGTCCGCCCTGAGCAAAGACCCCAACGAGAAGCGCGATCACATGGTCCTGCTGGAGTTCGTGAC
CGCCGCCGGGATCACTCTCGGCATGGACGAGCTGTACAAGTCCGGACTCAGATCTCGACTAGCTAGTAGC
TAGCTAGCTAGTCGAGCTCAAGCTTCGAATTCGATATCAAGCTTATCGCGATACCGTCGACCTCGAGGGA
ATTCCGATAATCAACCTCTGGATTACAAAATTTGTGAAAGATTGACTGGTATTCTTAACTATGTTGCTCC
TTTTACGCTATGTGGATACGCTGCTTTAATGCCTTTGTATCATGCTATTGCTTCCCGTATGGCTTTCATT
TTCTCCTCCTTGTATAAATCCTGGTTGCTGTCTCTTTATGAGGAGTTGTGGCCCGTTGTCAGGCAACGTG
GCGTGGTGTGCACTGTGTTTGCTGACGCAACCCCCACTGGTTGGGGCATTGCCACCACCTGTCAGCTCCT
TTCCGGGACTTTCGCTTTCCCCCTCCCTATTGCCACGGCGGAACTCATCGCCGCCTGCCTTGCCCGCTGC
TGGACAGGGGCTCGGCTGTTGGGCACTGACAATTCCGTGGTGTTGTCGGGGAAGCTGACGTCCTTTCCAT
GGCTGCTCGCCTGTGTTGCCACCTGGATTCTGCGCGGGACGTCCTTCTGCTACGTCCCTTCGGCCCTCAA
TCCAGCGGACCTTCCTTCCCGCGGCCTGCTGCCGGCTCTGCGGCCTCTTCCGCGTCTTCGCCTTCGCCCT
CAGACGAGTCGGATCTCCCTTTGGGCCGCCTCCCCGCATCGGGAATTCGAGCTCGGTACCTTTAAGACCA
ATGACTTACAAGGCAGCTGTAGATCTTAGCCACTTTTTAAAAGAAAAGGGGGGACTGGAAGGGCTAATTC
ACTCCCAACGAAGACAAGATGGGATCAATTCACCATGGGAATAACTTCGTATAGCATACATTATACGAAG
TTATGCTGCTTTTTGCTTGTACTGGGTCTCTCTGGTTAGACCAGATCTGAGCCTGGGAGCTCTCTGGCTA
ACTAGGGAACCCACTGCTTAAGCCTCAATAAAGCTTGCCTTGAGTGCTTCAAGTAGTGTGTGCCCGTCTG
TTGTGTGACTCTGGTAACTAGAGATCCCTCAGACCCTTTTAGTCAGTGTGGAAAATCTCTAGCAGCATCT
AGAATTAATTCCGTGTATTCTATAGTGTCACCTAAATCGTATGTGTATGATACATAAGGTTATGTATTAA
TTGTAGCCGCGTTCTAACGACAATATGTACAAGCCTAATTGTGTAGCATCTGGCTTACTGAAGCAGACCC
TATCATCTCTCTCGTAAACTGCCGTCAGAGTCGGTTTGGTTGGACGAACCTTCTGAGTTTCTGGTAACGC
CGTCCCGCACCCGGAAATGGTCAGCGAACCAATCAGCAGGGTCATCGCTAGCCAGATCCTCTACGCCGGA
CGCATCGTGGCCGGCATCACCGGCGCCACAGGTGCGGTTGCTGGCGCCTATATCGCCGACATCACCGATG
GGGAAGATCGGGCTCGCCACTTCGGGCTCATGAGCGCTTGTTTCGGCGTGGGTATGGTGGCAGGCCCCGT
GGCCGGGGGACTGTTGGGCGCCATCTCCTTGCATGCACCATTCCTTGCGGCGGCGGTGCTCAACGGCCTC
AACCTACTACTGGGCTGCTTCCTAATGCAGGAGTCGCATAAGGGAGAGCGTCGAATGGTGCACTCTCAGT
ACAATCTGCTCTGATGCCGCATAGTTAAGCCAGCCCCGACACCCGCCAACACCCGCTGACGCGCCCTGAC
GGGCTTGTCTGCTCCCGGCATCCGCTTACAGACAAGCTGTGACCGTCTCCGGGAGCTGCATGTGTCAGAG
GTTTTCACCGTCATCACCGAAACGCGCGAGACGAAAGGGCCTCGTGATACGCCTATTTTTATAGGTTAAT
GTCATGATAATAATGGTTTCTTAGACGTCAGGTGGCACTTTTCGGGGAAATGTGCGCGGAACCCCTATTT
GTTTATTTTTCTAAATACATTCAAATATGTATCCGCTCATGAGACAATAACCCTGATAAATGCTTCAATA
ATATTGAAAAAGGAAGAGTATGAGTATTCAACATTTCCGTGTCGCCCTTATTCCCTTTTTTGCGGCATTT
TGCCTTCCTGTTTTTGCTCACCCAGAAACGCTGGTGAAAGTAAAAGATGCTGAAGATCAGTTGGGTGCAC
GAGTGGGTTACATCGAACTGGATCTCAACAGCGGTAAGATCCTTGAGAGTTTTCGCCCCGAAGAACGTTT
TCCAATGATGAGCACTTTTAAAGTTCTGCTATGTGGCGCGGTATTATCCCGTATTGACGCCGGGCAAGAG
CAACTCGGTCGCCGCATACACTATTCTCAGAATGACTTGGTTGAGTACTCACCAGTCACAGAAAAGCATC
TTACGGATGGCATGACAGTAAGAGAATTATGCAGTGCTGCCATAACCATGAGTGATAACACTGCGGCCAA
CTTACTTCTGACAACGATCGGAGGACCGAAGGAGCTAACCGCTTTTTTGCACAACATGGGGGATCATGTA
ACTCGCCTTGATCGTTGGGAACCGGAGCTGAATGAAGCCATACCAAACGACGAGCGTGACACCACGATGC
CTGTAGCAATGGCAACAACGTTGCGCAAACTATTAACTGGCGAACTACTTACTCTAGCTTCCCGGCAACA
ATTAATAGACTGGATGGAGGCGGATAAAGTTGCAGGACCACTTCTGCGCTCGGCCCTTCCGGCTGGCTGG
TTTATTGCTGATAAATCTGGAGCCGGTGAGCGTGGGTCTCGCGGTATCATTGCAGCACTGGGGCCAGATG
GTAAGCCCTCCCGTATCGTAGTTATCTACACGACGGGGAGTCAGGCAACTATGGATGAACGAAATAGACA
GATCGCTGAGATAGGTGCCTCACTGATTAAGCATTGGTAACTGTCAGACCAAGTTTACTCATATATACTT
TAGATTGATTTAAAACTTCATTTTTAATTTAAAAGGATCTAGGTGAAGATCCTTTTTGATAATCTCATGA
CCAAAATCCCTTAACGTGAGTTTTCGTTCCACTGAGCGTCAGACCCCGTAGAAAAGATCAAAGGATCTTC
TTGAGATCCTTTTTTTCTGCGCGTAATCTGCTGCTTGCAAACAAAAAAACCACCGCTACCAGCGGTGGTT
TGTTTGCCGGATCAAGAGCTACCAACTCTTTTTCCGAAGGTAACTGGCTTCAGCAGAGCGCAGATACCAA
ATACTGTTCTTCTAGTGTAGCCGTAGTTAGGCCACCACTTCAAGAACTCTGTAGCACCGCCTACATACCT
CGCTCTGCTAATCCTGTTACCAGTGGCTGCTGCCAGTGGCGATAAGTCGTGTCTTACCGGGTTGGACTCA
AGACGATAGTTACCGGATAAGGCGCAGCGGTCGGGCTGAACGGGGGGTTCGTGCACACAGCCCAGCTTGG
AGCGAACGACCTACACCGAACTGAGATACCTACAGCGTGAGCTATGAGAAAGCGCCACGCTTCCCGAAGG
GAGAAAGGCGGACAGGTATCCGGTAAGCGGCAGGGTCGGAACAGGAGAGCGCACGAGGGAGCTTCCAGGG
GGAAACGCCTGGTATCTTTATAGTCCTGTCGGGTTTCGCCACCTCTGACTTGAGCGTCGATTTTTGTGAT
GCTCGTCAGGGGGGCGGAGCCTATGGAAAAACGCCAGCAACGCGGCCTTTTTACGGTTCCTGGCCTTTTG
CTGGCCTTTTGCTCACATGTTCTTTCCTGCGTTATCCCCTGATTCTGTGGATAACCGTATTACCGCCTTT
GAGTGAGCTGATACCGCTCGCCGCAGCCGAACGACCGAGCGCAGCGAGTCAGTGAGCGAGGAAGCGGAAG
AGCGCCCAATACGCAAACCGCCTCTCCCCGCGCGTTGGCCGATTCATTAATGCAGCTGTGGAATGTGTGT
CAGTTAGGGTGTGGAAAGTCCCCAGGCTCCCCAGCAGGCAGAAGTATGCAAAGCATGCATCTCAATTAGT
CAGCAACCAGGTGTGGAAAGTCCCCAGGCTCCCCAGCAGGCAGAAGTATGCAAAGCATGCATCTCAATTA
GTCAGCAACCATAGTCCCGCCCCTAACTCCGCCCATCCCGCCCCTAACTCCGCCCAGTTCCGCCCATTCT
CCGCCCCATGGCTGACTAATTTTTTTTATTTATGCAGAGGCCGAGGCCGCCTCGGCCTCTGAGCTATTCC
AGAAGTAGTGAGGAGGCTTTTTTGGAGGCCTAGGCTTTTGCAAAAAGCTTGGACACAAGACAGGCTTGCG
AGATATGTTTGAGAATACCACTTTATCCCGCGTCAGGGAGAGGCAGTGCGTAAAAAGACGCGGACTCATG
TGAAATACTGGTTTTTAGTGCGCCAGATCTCTATAATCTCGCGCAACCTATTTTCCCCTCGAACACTTTT
TAAGCCGTAGATAAACAGGCTGGGACACTTCACATGAGCGAAAAATACATCGTCACCTGGGACATGTTGC
AGATCCATGCACGTAAACTCGCAAGCCGACTGATGCCTTCTGAACAATGGAAAGGCATTATTGCCGTAAG
CCGTGGCGGTCTGTACCGGGTGCGTTACTGGCGCGTGAACTGGGTATTCGTCATGTCGATACCGTTTGTA
TTTCCAGCTACGATCACGACAACCAGCGCGAGCTTAAAGTGCTGAAACGCGCAGAAGGCGATGGCGAAGG
CTTCATCGTTATTGATGACCTGGTGGATACCGGTGGTACTGCGGTTGCGATTCGTGAAATGTATCCAAAA
GCGCACTTTGTCACCATCTTCGCAAAACCGGCTGGTCGTCCGCTGGTTGATGACTATGTTGTTGATATCC
CGCAAGATACCTGGATTGAACAGCCGTGGGATATGGGCGTCGTATTCGTCCCGCCAATCTCCGGTCGCTA
ATCTTTTCAACGCCTGGCACTGCCGGGCGTTGTTCTTTTTAACTTCAGGCGGGTTACAATAGTTTCCAGT
AAGTATTCTGGAGGCTGCATCCATGACACAGGCAAACCTGAGCGAAACCCTGTTCAAACCCCGCTTTAAA
CATCCTGAAACCTCGACGCTAGTCCGCCGCTTTAATCACGGCGCACAACCGCCTGTGCAGTCGGCCCTTG
ATGGTAAAACCATCCCTCACTGGTATCGCATGATTAACCGTCTGATGTGGATCTGGCGCGGCATTGACCC
ACGCGAAATCCTCGACGTCCAGGCACGTATTGTGATGAGCGATGCCGAACGTACCGACGATGATTTATAC
GATACGGTGATTGGCTACCGTGGCGGCAACTGGATTTATGAGTGGGCCCCGGATCTTTGTGAAGGAACCT
TACTTCTGTGGTGTGACATAATTGGACAAACTACCTACAGAGATTTAAAGCTCTAAGGTAAATATAAAAT
TTTTAAGTGTATAATGTGTTAAACTACTGATTCTAATTGTTTGTGTATTTTAGATTCCAACCTATGGAAC
TGATGAATGGGAGCAGTGGTGGAATGCCTTTAATGAGGAAAACCTGTTTTGCTCAGAAGAAATGCCATCT
AGTGATGATGAGGCTACTGCTGACTCTCAACATTCTACTCCTCCAAAAAAGAAGAGAAAGGTAGAAGACC
CCAAGGACTTTCCTTCAGAATTGCTAAGTTTTTTGAGTCATGCTGTGTTTAGTAATAGAACTCTTGCTTG
CTTTGCTATTTACACCACAAAGGAAAAAGCTGCACTGCTATACAAGAAAATTATGGAAAAATATTCTGTA
ACCTTTATAAGTAGGCATAACAGTTATAATCATAACATACTGTTTTTTCTTACTCCACACAGGCATAGAG
TGTCTGCTATTAATAACTATGCTCAAAAATTGTGTACCTTTAGCTTTTTAATTTGTAAAGGGGTTAATAA
GGAATATTTGATGTATAGTGCCTTGACTAGAGATCATAATCAGCCATACCACATTTGTAGAGGTTTTACT
TGCTTTAAAAAACCTCCCACACCTCCCCCTGAACCTGAAACATAAAATGAATGCAATTGTTGTTGTTAAC
TTGTTTATTGCAGCTTATAATGGTTACAAATAAAGCAATAGCATCACAAATTTCACAAATAAAGCATTTT
TTTCACTGCATTCTAGTTGTGGTTTGTCCAAACTCATCAATGTATCTTATCATGTCTGGATCAACTGGAT
AACTCAAGCTAACCAAAATCATCCCAAACTTCCCACCCCATACCCTATTACCACTGCCAATTACCTGTGG
TTTCATTTACTCTAAACCTGTGATTCCTCTGAATTATTTTCATTTTAAAGAAATTGTATTTGTTAAATAT
GTACTACAAACTTAGTAGT
